Addgene plasmid #14074: pAKlux1.1
Depositing lab: Attila Karsi. Depositing organization: Mississippi State University. Publication: Development of bioluminescent Edwardsiella ictaluri for noninvasive disease monitoring. Karsi A, Menanteau-Ledouble S, Lawrence ML. FEMS Microbiol Lett. 2006 Jul. 260(2):216-23. 10.1111/j.1574-6968.2006.00310.x PubMed 16842347.
Backbone
  Vector backbone: pBBR1MCS4
  Backbone size w/o insert (bp): 4950
  Vector type: Bacterial Expression
Growth in bacteria
  Bacterial resistance: Ampicillin, 100 μg/mL
  Growth temperature: 37°C
  Growth strain: DH5alpha
  Copy number: Low Copy
Gene/Insert
  Gene/Insert name: Bacterial luciferase (alt name: luxCDABE)
  Species: Photorhabdus luminescens
  Insert size (bp): 6954
  Cloning method: Restriction Enzyme; 5′ cloning site EcoR1 (not destroyed); 3′ cloning site EcoR1 (not destroyed)
  Sequencing primers: 5′ T7; 3′ T3
Terms and licenses: Academic/Nonprofit Terms; Industry Terms: Not Available to Industry
How to cite: pAKlux1.1 was a gift from Attila Karsi (Addgene plasmid # 14074 ; http://n2t.net/addgene:14074 ; RRID:Addgene_14074)
