[The description below was written by a language model from this plasmid's Addgene catalogue record.]
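Description:
pAKlux1.1 is a bacterial expression plasmid built on the pBBR1MCS4 backbone, a member of the pBBR1MCS family of broad-host-range vectors that replicate in many Gram-negative bacteria as well as in standard E. coli cloning strains. The record lists it as low copy, propagated in DH5alpha, and selected with ampicillin. The backbone accounts for about 4.95 kb of the construct.

The payload is the complete bacterial luciferase operon, luxCDABE, from Photorhabdus luminescens, carried on an approximately 6.95 kb fragment inserted at an EcoRI site, with the site retained at both ends. Because the same enzyme flanks both ends, the fragment could in principle sit in either orientation, and the record does not say which orientation this plasmid carries. T7 and T3 primer sites flank the insert for sequencing. In the lux operon, luxA and luxB encode the two subunits of the luciferase enzyme, while luxC, luxD and luxE encode the fatty acid reductase complex that synthesises the long-chain aldehyde substrate. Cells carrying the whole operon therefore emit light autonomously, without any added substrate. The record does not state which promoter drives the operon, and no feature table is provided to confirm other elements.

According to the associated publication title, the plasmid was developed to make the fish pathogen Edwardsiella ictaluri bioluminescent, so that infection could be monitored noninvasively. More generally, a construct of this kind serves to tag Gram-negative bacteria with a light signal for imaging and tracking live cells.
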