>Addgene plasmid #14074 | pAKlux1.1 | addgene partial sequence | sequence record 20229 | T7 5'-TAATACGACTCACTATAGGG-3'
CGGCCGCTCTAGAACTAGTGGATCCCCCGGGCTGCAGGAATTCTTCTTTAGAAATCTGCCGGTAAAAATT
AGATTGCTATTCAATCTATTTCTATCGGTATTTGTGAAATAATACTCAGGATAATAATTTACATAAATAT
TATCACGCATTAGAGAAGAGCATGACTTTTTTAATTTAAACTTTTCATTAACAAATCTTGTTGATATGAA
AATTTTCCTTTGCTATTTTAACAGATATTAAAACGGGAATAGGCGTTATATTGACGATCCATTCAGTTAG
ATTAAAAACCTTGAGCAGAAAATTTATATTATTATCATAATTATGACGAAAGTTACAGGCCAGGAACCAC
GTAGTCAGAATCTGATTTTCTATATATTTGTTATTTACATCGTCATAACACAAAAATATAAGAAGCAAGT
GTTGGTACGACCAGTTCGCAAGATAGTTAAACAGCAACTTAAGTTGAAATTACCCCCATTAAATGGATGG
CAAATATGACTAAAAAAATTTCATTCATTATTAACGGCCAGGTTGAAATCTTTCCCGAAAGTGATGATTT
AGTGCAATCCATTAATTTTGGTGATAATAGTGTTTACCTGCCAATATTGAATGACTCTCATGTAAAAAAC
ATTATTGATTGTAATGGAAATAACGAATTACGGTTGCATAACATTGTCAATTTTCTCTATACGGTAGGGC
AAAGATGGAAAAATGAAGAATACTCAAGACGCAGGACATACATTCGTGACTTAAAAAAATATATGGG
